Addgene plasmid #59806: pcDNA5 FRT TO Myc ArB WT RNAiR
Purpose: Allows the integration of Myc ArB in the genome and Tet-inducible expression.
Depositing lab: Stephen Taylor. Depositing organization: University of Manchester. Publication: Validating Aurora B as an anti-cancer drug target. Girdler F, Gascoigne KE, Eyers PA, Hartmuth S, Crafter C, Foote KM, Keen NJ, Taylor SS. J Cell Sci. 2006 Sep 1;119(Pt 17):3664-75. Epub 2006 Aug 15. 10.1242/jcs.03145 PubMed 16912073.
Backbone
  Vector backbone: pcDNA5/FRT/TO
  Backbone manufacturer: Invitrogen
  Vector type: Mammalian Expression
  Selectable markers: Hygromycin
Growth in bacteria
  Bacterial resistance: Ampicillin, 100 μg/mL
  Growth temperature: 37°C
  Growth strain: DH5alpha
  Copy number: High Copy
Gene/Insert
  Gene/Insert name: Aurora B
  Species: H. sapiens (human)
  Mutation: RNAi resistant
  Entrez Gene: AURKB (a.k.a. AIK2, AIM-1, AIM1, ARK-2, ARK2, AurB, IPL1, PPP1R48, STK-1, STK12, STK5, aurkb-sv1, aurkb-sv2)
  Promoter: hybrid human cytomegalovirus (CMV)/TetO2 promoter
  Tag / fusion protein: Myc (N terminal on insert)
  Cloning method: Unknown
  Sequencing primers: 5′ CMV-F; 3′ BGH-rev
Terms and licenses: Academic/Nonprofit Terms; Industry Terms: Not Available to Industry
How to cite: pcDNA5 FRT TO Myc ArB WT RNAiR was a gift from Stephen Taylor (Addgene plasmid # 59806 ; http://n2t.net/addgene:59806 ; RRID:Addgene_59806)
