[The description below was written by a language model from this plasmid's Addgene catalogue record and pLannotate feature annotations shown in this document.]
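Description:
pcDNA5 FRT TO Myc ArB WT RNAiR is a mammalian expression plasmid built on the Invitrogen pcDNA5/FRT/TO backbone, designed for site-specific genomic integration and tetracycline-inducible expression of human Aurora B kinase (AURKB). It is propagated in E. coli through a high-copy ColE1/pUC-type origin with ampicillin selection from the β-lactamase gene. The annotation also picks up short remnants of f1 ori, lac regulatory elements and a bom region, which are backbone residue rather than functional payload.

The expression cassette uses the hybrid CMV/TetO2 promoter: the CMV immediate early enhancer and promoter are followed by two tet operator copies, which the automated annotation labels as fragments of other Tet-responsive promoters. In cells expressing the Tet repressor, transcription is held off until tetracycline or doxycycline is added. Downstream lies the AURKB coding sequence, which the record describes as wild type, carrying an N-terminal Myc epitope tag and changes that make it RNAi resistant. The exact changes are not stated, and the Myc tag is not separately annotated in the feature table. The bGH polyadenylation signal terminates the transcript.

An FRT site sits immediately upstream of a hygromycin resistance gene, which is followed by the SV40 poly(A) signal and has no complete promoter annotated in front of it. In this type of system, FLP-mediated recombination into a genomic FRT site in a suitable host line places the marker behind a resident promoter, so hygromycin resistance selects for correct single-copy integrants. The resulting isogenic lines allow inducible Myc-Aurora B expression. The RNAi-resistant transgene suits rescue experiments in which the endogenous kinase is knocked down, consistent with the associated work validating Aurora B as an anti-cancer drug target.
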