Features (pLannotate 1.2.2; 21 found; start..end, strand, type, name):
     28..80      -  misc_feature   bom (fragment): basis of mobility region from pBR322
    235..614     +  enhancer       CMV enhancer: human cytomegalovirus immediate early enhancer
    615..818     +  promoter       CMV promoter: human cytomegalovirus (CMV) immediate early promoter
    820..839     +  promoter       PLtetO-1 promoter (fragment): modified phage lambda PL promoter with tet operator sites (Lutz and Bujard, 1997)
    841..860     +  promoter       PLtetO-1 promoter (fragment): modified phage lambda PL promoter with tet operator sites (Lutz and Bujard, 1997)
    868..901     +  promoter       TRE3GV promoter (fragment): 3rd-generation Tet-responsive promoter that can be activated by binding of Tet-On® 3G, optimized for retroviral and lentiviral vectors
   1187..2215    +  CDS            AURKB: AURKB_HUMAN - Also known as AIK2, AIM1, AIRK2, ARK2, STK1, STK12, STK5. Experimental evidence at protein level: Swiss-Prot protein existence level 1. Serine/threonine-protein kinase component of the chromosomal passenger complex (CPC), a complex that acts as a key regulator of mitosis. The CPC complex has essential functions at the centromere in ensuring correct chromosome alignment and segregation and is required for chromatin-induced microtubule stabilization and spindle assembly. Involved in the bipolar attachment of spindle microtubules to kinetochores and is a key regulator for the onset
   2259..2483    +  polyA_signal   bGH poly(A) signal: bovine growth hormone polyadenylation signal
   2487..2508    +  promoter       SV40 promoter (fragment): SV40 enhancer and early promoter
   2529..2762    +  rep_origin     f1 ori (fragment) (sequence partly withheld): f1 bacteriophage origin of replication; arrow indicates direction of (+) strand synthesis
   2767..2814    +  protein_bind   FRT: FLP-mediated recombination occurs in the 8-bp core sequence TCTAGAAA (Turan and Bode, 2011). FLP recombinase from the Saccharomyces cerevisiae 2μ plasmid
   2822..3844    +  CDS            HygR: aminoglycoside phosphotransferase from E. coli; aph(4)-Ia; confers resistance to hygromycin
   3854..3979    +  CDS            ble (fragment): BLE_KLEPN - Experimental evidence at protein level: Swiss-Prot protein existence level 1. Binding protein with a strong affinity to the bleomycin family of antibiotics. Binds to CL990; an antimitotic-antibiotic compound. From Klebsiella pneumoniae.
   3974..4095    +  polyA_signal   SV40 poly(A) signal: SV40 polyadenylation signal
   4168..4184    -  protein_bind   lac operator: The lac repressor binds to the lac operator to inhibit transcription in E. coli. This inhibition can be relieved by adding lactose or isopropyl-β-D-thiogalactopyranoside (IPTG). lac repressor encoded by lacI
   4192..4222    -  promoter       lac promoter: promoter for the E. coli lac operon
   4237..4258    -  protein_bind   CAP binding site: CAP binding activates transcription in the presence of cAMP. E. coli catabolite activator protein
   4271..4363    -  CDS            lacI (fragment): lac repressor; lacI; The lac repressor binds to the lac operator to inhibit transcription in E. coli. This inhibition can be relieved by adding lactose or isopropyl-β-D-thiogalactopyranoside (IPTG).
   4546..5134    -  rep_origin     ori: high-copy-number ColE1/pMB1/pBR322/pUC origin of replication
   5305..6165    -  CDS            AmpR: β-lactamase; bla; confers resistance to ampicillin, carbenicillin, and related antibiotics
   6166..6270    -  promoter       AmpR promoter: bla
>Addgene plasmid #59806 | pcDNA5 FRT TO Myc ArB WT RNAiR | depositor full sequence | sequence record 100528 | pcDNA5 FRT TO Myc ArB WT RNAiR sequence 6301 bps
GACGGATCGGGAGATCTCCCGATCCCCTATGGTGCACTCTCAGTACAATCTGCTCTGATGCCGCATAGTT
AAGCCAGTATCTGCTCCCTGCTTGTGTGTTGGAGGTCGCTGAGTAGTGCGCGAGCAAAATTTAAGCTACA
ACAAGGCAAGGCTTGACCGACAATTGCATGAAGAATCTGCTTAGGGTTAGGCGTTTTGCGCTGCTTCGCG
ATGTACGGGCCAGATATACGCGTTGACATTGATTATTGACTAGTTATTAATAGTAATCAATTACGGGGTC
ATTAGTTCATAGCCCATATATGGAGTTCCGCGTTACATAACTTACGGTAAATGGCCCGCCTGGCTGACCG
CCCAACGACCCCCGCCCATTGACGTCAATAATGACGTATGTTCCCATAGTAACGCCAATAGGGACTTTCC
ATTGACGTCAATGGGTGGAGTATTTACGGTAAACTGCCCACTTGGCAGTACATCAAGTGTATCATATGCC
AAGTACGCCCCCTATTGACGTCAATGACGGTAAATGGCCCGCCTGGCATTATGCCCAGTACATGACCTTA
TGGGACTTTCCTACTTGGCAGTACATCTACGTATTAGTCATCGCTATTACCATGGTGATGCGGTTTTGGC
AGTACATCAATGGGCGTGGATAGCGGTTTGACTCACGGGGATTTCCAAGTCTCCACCCCATTGACGTCAA
TGGGAGTTTGTTTTGGCACCAAAATCAACGGGACTTTCCAAAATGTCGTAACAACTCCGCCCCATTGACG
CAAATGGGCGGTAGGCGTGTACGGTGGGAGGTCTATATAAGCAGAGCTCTCCCTATCAGTGATAGAGATC
TCCCTATCAGTGATAGAGATCGTCGACGAGCTCGTTTAGTGAACCGTCAGATCGCCTGGAGACGCCATCC
ACGCTGTTTTGACCTCCATAGAAGACACCGGGACCGATCCAGCCTCCGGACTCTAGCGTTTAAACTTAAG
CTTGGTACCCCGGGGAATTCGGCAGATCCCGAGGTCCGACAGCGCCCGGCCCAGATCCCCACGCCTGCCA
GGAGCAAGCCGAGAGCCAGCCGGCCGGCGCACTCCGACTCCGAGCAGTCTCTGTCCTTCGACCCGAGCCC
CGCGCCCTTTCCGGGACCCCTGCCCCGCGGATGGAGCAGAAGCTCATCTCAGAAGAAGACCTCGAGGCCC
AGAAGGAGAACTCCTACCCCTGGCCCTACGGCCGACAGACGGCTCCATCTGGCCTGAGCACCCTGCCCCA
GCGAGTCCTCCGGAAAGAGCCTGTCACCCCATCTGCACTTGTCCTCATGAGCCGCTCCAATGTCCAGCCC
ACAGCTGCCCCTGGCCAGAAGGTGATGGAGAATAGCAGTGGGACACCCGACATCTTAACGCGGCACTTCA
CAATTGATGACTTTGAGATTGGGCGTCCTCTGGGCAAAGGCAAGTTTGGAAACGTGTACTTGGCTCGGGA
GAAGAAAAGCCATTTCATCGTGGCGCTCAGGGTCCTCTTCAAGTCCCAGATAGAGAAGGAGGGCGTGGAG
CATCAGCTGCGCAGAGAGATCGAAATCCAGGCCCACCTGCACCATCCCAACATCCTGCGTCTCTACAACT
ATTTTTATGACCGGAGGAGGATCTACTTGATTCTAGAGTATGCCCCCCGCGGGGAGCTCTACAAGGAGCT
GCAGAAGAGCTGCACATTTGACGAGCAGCGAACAGCCACGATCATGGAGGAGTTGGCAGATGCTCTAATG
TACTGCCATGGGAAGAAGGTGATTCACAGAGACATAAAGCCAGAAAATCTGCTCTTAGGGCTCAAGGGAG
AGCTGAAGATTGCTGACTTCGGCTGGTCTGTGCATGCGCCCTCCCTGAGGAGGAAGACAATGTGTGGCAC
CCTGGACTACCTGCCCCCAGAGATGATTGAGGGGCGCATGCACAATGAGAAGGTGGATCTGTGGTGCATT
GGAGTGCTTTGCTATGAGCTGCTGGTGGGGAACCCACCCTTTGAGAGTGCATCACACAACGAGACCTATC
GCCGCATCGTCAAGGTGGACCTAAAGTTCCCCGCTTCTGTGCCCACGGGAGCCCAGGACCTCATCTCCAA
ACTGCTCAGGCATAACCCCTCGGAACGGCTGCCCCTGGCCCAGGTCTCAGCCCACCCTTGGGTCCGGGCC
AACTCTCGGAGGGTGCTGCCTCCCTCTGCCCTTCAATCTGTCGCCTGAGGCGGCCGCGGGCCCGTTTAAA
CCCGCTGATCAGCCTCGACTGTGCCTTCTAGTTGCCAGCCATCTGTTGTTTGCCCCTCCCCCGTGCCTTC
CTTGACCCTGGAAGGTGCCACTCCCACTGTCCTTTCCTAATAAAATGAGGAAATTGCATCGCATTGTCTG
AGTAGGTGTCATTCTATTCTGGGGGGTGGGGTGGGGCAGGACAGCAAGGGGGAGGATTGGGAAGACAATA
GCAGGCATGCTGGGGATGCGGTGGGCTCTATGGCTTCTGAGGCGGAAAGAACCAGCTGGGGCTCTAGGGG
GTATCCCC
[124 nt withheld, positions 2529-2652]
C
[91 nt withheld, positions 2654-2744]
AGGGTGATGGTTCACGTACCTAGAAGTTCCTATTCCGAAGTTCCTATTCTCTAGAAAGTATAGGAACTTC
CTTGGCCAAAAAGCCTGAACTCACCGCGACGTCTGTCGAGAAGTTTCTGATCGAAAAGTTCGACAGCGTC
TCCGACCTGATGCAGCTCTCGGAGGGCGAAGAATCTCGTGCTTTCAGCTTCGATGTAGGAGGGCGTGGAT
ATGTCCTGCGGGTAAATAGCTGCGCCGATGGTTTCTACAAAGATCGTTATGTTTATCGGCACTTTGCATC
GGCCGCGCTCCCGATTCCGGAAGTGCTTGACATTGGGGAATTCAGCGAGAGCCTGACCTATTGCATCTCC
CGCCGTGCACAGGGTGTCACGTTGCAAGACCTGCCTGAAACCGAACTGCCCGCTGTTCTGCAGCCGGTCG
CGGAGGCCATGGATGCGATCGCTGCGGCCGATCTTAGCCAGACGAGCGGGTTCGGCCCATTCGGACCGCA
AGGAATCGGTCAATACACTACATGGCGTGATTTCATATGCGCGATTGCTGATCCCCATGTGTATCACTGG
CAAACTGTGATGGACGACACCGTCAGTGCGTCCGTCGCGCAGGCTCTCGATGAGCTGATGCTTTGGGCCG
AGGACTGCCCCGAAGTCCGGCACCTCGTGCACGCGGATTTCGGCTCCAACAATGTCCTGACGGACAATGG
CCGCATAACAGCGGTCATTGACTGGAGCGAGGCGATGTTCGGGGATTCCCAATACGAGGTCGCCAACATC
TTCTTCTGGAGGCCGTGGTTGGCTTGTATGGAGCAGCAGACGCGCTACTTCGAGCGGAGGCATCCGGAGC
TTGCAGGATCGCCGCGGCTCCGGGCGTATATGCTCCGCATTGGTCTTGACCAACTCTATCAGAGCTTGGT
TGACGGCAATTTCGATGATGCAGCTTGGGCGCAGGGTCGATGCGACGCAATCGTCCGATCCGGAGCCGGG
ACTGTCGGGCGTACACAAATCGCCCGCAGAAGCGCGGCCGTCTGGACCGATGGCTGTGTAGAAGTACTCG
CCGATAGTGGAAACCGACGCCCCAGCACTCGTCCGAGGGCAAAGGAATAGCACGTACTACGAGATTTCGA
TTCCACCGCCGCCTTCTATGAAAGGTTGGGCTTCGGAATCGTTTTCCGGGACGCCGGCTGGATGATCCTC
CAGCGCGGGGATCTCATGCTGGAGTTCTTCGCCCACCCCAACTTGTTTATTGCAGCTTATAATGGTTACA
AATAAAGCAATAGCATCACAAATTTCACAAATAAAGCATTTTTTTCACTGCATTCTAGTTGTGGTTTGTC
CAAACTCATCAATGTATCTTATCATGTCTGTATACCGTCGACCTCTAGCTAGAGCTTGGCGTAATCATGG
TCATAGCTGTTTCCTGTGTGAAATTGTTATCCGCTCACAATTCCACACAACATACGAGCCGGAAGCATAA
AGTGTAAAGCCTGGGGTGCCTAATGAGTGAGCTAACTCACATTAATTGCGTTGCGCTCACTGCCCGCTTT
CCAGTCGGGAAACCTGTCGTGCCAGCTGCATTAATGAATCGGCCAACGCGCGGGGAGAGGCGGTTTGCGT
ATTGGGCGCTCTTCCGCTTCCTCGCTCACTGACTCGCTGCGCTCGGTCGTTCGGCTGCGGCGAGCGGTAT
CAGCTCACTCAAAGGCGGTAATACGGTTATCCACAGAATCAGGGGATAACGCAGGAAAGAACATGTGAGC
AAAAGGCCAGCAAAAGGCCAGGAACCGTAAAAAGGCCGCGTTGCTGGCGTTTTTCCATAGGCTCCGCCCC
CCTGACGAGCATCACAAAAATCGACGCTCAAGTCAGAGGTGGCGAAACCCGACAGGACTATAAAGATACC
AGGCGTTTCCCCCTGGAAGCTCCCTCGTGCGCTCTCCTGTTCCGACCCTGCCGCTTACCGGATACCTGTC
CGCCTTTCTCCCTTCGGGAAGCGTGGCGCTTTCTCATAGCTCACGCTGTAGGTATCTCAGTTCGGTGTAG
GTCGTTCGCTCCAAGCTGGGCTGTGTGCACGAACCCCCCGTTCAGCCCGACCGCTGCGCCTTATCCGGTA
ACTATCGTCTTGAGTCCAACCCGGTAAGACACGACTTATCGCCACTGGCAGCAGCCACTGGTAACAGGAT
TAGCAGAGCGAGGTATGTAGGCGGTGCTACAGAGTTCTTGAAGTGGTGGCCTAACTACGGCTACACTAGA
AGAACAGTATTTGGTATCTGCGCTCTGCTGAAGCCAGTTACCTTCGGAAAAAGAGTTGGTAGCTCTTGAT
CCGGCAAACAAACCACCGCTGGTAGCGGTGGTTTTTTTGTTTGCAAGCAGCAGATTACGCGCAGAAAAAA
AGGATCTCAAGAAGATCCTTTGATCTTTTCTACGGGGTCTGACGCTCAGTGGAACGAAAACTCACGTTAA
GGGATTTTGGTCATGAGATTATCAAAAAGGATCTTCACCTAGATCCTTTTAAATTAAAAATGAAGTTTTA
AATCAATCTAAAGTATATATGAGTAAACTTGGTCTGACAGTTACCAATGCTTAATCAGTGAGGCACCTAT
CTCAGCGATCTGTCTATTTCGTTCATCCATAGTTGCCTGACTCCCCGTCGTGTAGATAACTACGATACGG
GAGGGCTTACCATCTGGCCCCAGTGCTGCAATGATACCGCGAGACCCACGCTCACCGGCTCCAGATTTAT
CAGCAATAAACCAGCCAGCCGGAAGGGCCGAGCGCAGAAGTGGTCCTGCAACTTTATCCGCCTCCATCCA
GTCTATTAATTGTTGCCGGGAAGCTAGAGTAAGTAGTTCGCCAGTTAATAGTTTGCGCAACGTTGTTGCC
ATTGCTACAGGCATCGTGGTGTCACGCTCGTCGTTTGGTATGGCTTCATTCAGCTCCGGTTCCCAACGAT
CAAGGCGAGTTACATGATCCCCCATGTTGTGCAAAAAAGCGGTTAGCTCCTTCGGTCCTCCGATCGTTGT
CAGAAGTAAGTTGGCCGCAGTGTTATCACTCATGGTTATGGCAGCACTGCATAATTCTCTTACTGTCATG
CCATCCGTAAGATGCTTTTCTGTGACTGGTGAGTACTCAACCAAGTCATTCTGAGAATAGTGTATGCGGC
GACCGAGTTGCTCTTGCCCGGCGTCAATACGGGATAATACCGCGCCACATAGCAGAACTTTAAAAGTGCT
CATCATTGGAAAACGTTCTTCGGGGCGAAAACTCTCAAGGATCTTACCGCTGTTGAGATCCAGTTCGATG
TAACCCACTCGTGCACCCAACTGATCTTCAGCATCTTTTACTTTCACCAGCGTTTCTGGGTGAGCAAAAA
CAGGAAGGCAAAATGCCGCAAAAAAGGGAATAAGGGCGACACGGAAATGTTGAATACTCATACTCTTCCT
TTTTCAATATTATTGAAGCATTTATCAGGGTTATTGTCTCATGAGCGGATACATATTTGAATGTATTTAG
AAAAATAAACAAATAGGGGTTCCGCGCACATTTCCCCGAAAAGTGCCACCTGACGTC
