>Addgene plasmid #59806 | pcDNA5 FRT TO Myc ArB WT RNAiR | addgene partial sequence | sequence record 96478 | CMV-F 5'-CGCAAATGGGCGGTAGGCGTG-3'
TATCAGTGATAGAGATCTCCCTATCAGTGATAGAGATCGTCGACGAGCTCGTTTAGTGAACCGTCAGATC
GCCTGGAGACGCCATCCACGCTGTTTTGACCTCCATAGAAGACACCGGGACCGATCCAGCCTCCGGACTC
TAGCGTTTAAACTTAAGCTTGGTACCCCGGGGAATTCGGCAGATCCCGAGGTCCGACAGCGCCCGGCCCA
GATCCCCACGCCTGCCAGGAGCAAGCCGAGAGCCAGCCGGCCGGCGCACTCCGACTCCGAGCAGTCTCTG
TCCTTCGACCCGAGCCCCGCGCCCTTTCCGGGACCCCTGCCCCGCGGATGGAGCAGAAGCTCATCTCAGA
AGAAGACCTCGAGGCCCAGAAGGAGAACTCCTACCCCTGGCCCTACGGCCGACAGACGGCTCCATCTGGC
CTGAGCACCCTGCCCCAGCGAGTCCTCCGGAAAGAGCCTGTCACCCCATCTGCACTTGTCCTCATGAGCC
GCTCCAATGTCCAGCCCACAGCTGCCCCTGGCCAGAAGGTGATGGAGAATAGCAGTGGGACACCCGACAT
CTTGACCCGCCATTTTACGATAGATGACTTTGAGATTGGGCGTCCTCTGGGCAAAGGCAAGTTTGGAAAC
GTGTACTTGGCTCGGGAGAAGAAAAGCCATTTCATCGTGGCGCTCAAGGTCCTCTTCAAGTCCCAGATAG
AGAAGGAGGGCGTGGAGCATCAGCTGCGCAGAGAGATCGAAATCCAGGCCCACCTGCACCATCCCAACAT
CCTGCGTCTCTACAACTA
