>Addgene plasmid #59806 | pcDNA5 FRT TO Myc ArB WT RNAiR | addgene partial sequence | sequence record 96479 | BGH-rev 5'-TAGAAGGCACAGTCGAGG-3'
CGACAGATTGAAGGGCAGAGGGAGGCAGCACCCTCCGAGAGTTGGCCCGGACCCAAGGGTGGGCTGAGAC
CTGGGCCAGGGGCAGCCGTTCCGAGGGGTTATGCCTGAGCAGTTTGGAGATGAGGTCCTGGGCTCCCGTG
GGCACAGAAGCGGGGAACTTTAGGTCCACCTTGACGATGCGGCGATAGGTCTCGTTGTGTGATGCACTCT
CAAAGGGTGGGTTCCCCACCAGCAGCTCATAGCAAAGCACTCCAATGCACCACAGATCCACCTTCTCATT
GTGCATGCGCCCCTCAATCATCTCTGGGGGCAGGTAGTCCAGGGTGCCACACATTGTCTTCCTCCTCAGG
GAGGGCGCATGCACAGACCAGCCGAAGTCAGCAATCTTCAGCTCTCCCTTGAGCCCTAAGAGCAGATTTT
CTGGCTTTATGTCTCTGTGAATCACCTTCTTCCCATGGCAGTACATTAGAGCATCTGCCAACTCCTCCAT
GATCGTGGCTGTTCGCTGCTCGTCAAATGTGCAGCTCTTCTGCAGCTCCTTGTAGAGCTCCCCGCGGGGG
GCATACTCTAGAATCAAGTAGATCCTCCTCCGGTCATAAAAATAGTTGTAGAGACGCAGGATGTTGGGAT
GGTGCAGGTGGGCCTGGATTTCGATCTCTCTGCGCAGCTGATGCTCCACGCCCTCCTTCTCTATCT
